Addgene plasmid #127486: pcDNA3.1/NDUFS2/myc-His
Purpose: Expresses myc-tagged NDUFS2 in mammalian cells
Depositing lab: Shashi Jain & Dieter Wolf. Depositing organization: Sanford Burnham Prebys Medical Discovery Institute. Publication: Metabolic targeting of cancer by a ubiquinone uncompetitive inhibitor of mitochondrial complex I. Jain S, Hu C, Kluza J, Ke W, Tian G, Giurgiu M, Bleilevens A, Campos AR, Charbono A, Stickeler E, Maurer J, Holinski-Feder E, Vaisburg A, Bureik M, Luo G, Marchetti P, Cheng Y, Wolf DA. Cell Chem Biol. 2021 Nov 23. pii: S2451-9456(21)00479-7. doi: 10.1016/j.chembiol.2021.11.002. PubMed 34852219.
Backbone
  Vector backbone: pcDNA3.1/myc-His(-)A
  Backbone manufacturer: Invitrogen
  Backbone size w/o insert (bp): 5500
  Vector type: Mammalian Expression
  Selectable markers: Neomycin (select with G418)
Growth in bacteria
  Bacterial resistance: Ampicillin, 100 μg/mL
  Growth temperature: 37°C
  Growth strain: DH5alpha
  Copy number: High Copy
Gene/Insert
  Gene/Insert name: NDUFS2 (alt name: NADH:ubiquinone oxidoreductase core subunit S2)
  Species: H. sapiens (human)
  Insert size (bp): 1392
  Entrez Gene: NDUFS2 (a.k.a. CI-49, MC1DN6)
  Promoter: CMV
  Tag / fusion protein: myc-His (C terminal on backbone)
  Cloning method: Restriction Enzyme; 5′ cloning site NheI (unknown if destroyed); 3′ cloning site NotI (unknown if destroyed)
  Sequencing primers: 5′ CCCGCAGTCTGCAGGCTAGCTAAGATGGCGGCGCTGA; 3′ TCAAACGCTGCTCCGCGGCCGCCCGATCTACTTCTCCAAATACAATATCTTGG
Terms and licenses: Academic/Nonprofit Terms; Industry Terms: Not Available to Industry
How to cite: pcDNA3.1/NDUFS2/myc-His was a gift from Shashi Jain & Dieter Wolf (Addgene plasmid # 127486 ; http://n2t.net/addgene:127486 ; RRID:Addgene_127486)
