[The description below was written by a language model from this plasmid's Addgene catalogue record and pLannotate feature annotations shown in this document.]
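Description:
pcDNA3.1/NDUFS2/myc-His is a mammalian expression plasmid built on the Invitrogen pcDNA3.1/myc-His(-)A backbone, carrying the human NDUFS2 coding sequence (about 1.4 kb) inserted between the NheI and NotI sites. NDUFS2 encodes NADH:ubiquinone oxidoreductase core subunit S2, a core component of mitochondrial respiratory complex I that is required for the enzyme's catalytic activity. Transcription is driven by the human cytomegalovirus immediate-early enhancer and promoter and terminated by the bovine growth hormone polyadenylation signal. A T7 promoter sits just upstream of the insert, as is standard in this vector series. The open reading frame is joined at its C terminus to the backbone-encoded myc epitope and polyhistidine tag, allowing antibody detection and metal-affinity purification. The automated annotation does not label the myc epitope and flags only a short stretch downstream of the insert as a fragment of a composite His-containing tag, which most likely corresponds to the 6xHis segment.

The sequenced plasmid is 6,890 nt. It replicates in E. coli from a high-copy ColE1/pUC-type origin under ampicillin selection (AmpR with its own promoter), and an f1 origin permits single-stranded DNA production. For mammalian cells, an SV40 early promoter drives a neomycin phosphotransferase gene followed by an SV40 poly(A) signal, enabling G418 selection of stable transfectants. Other small annotated hits, such as the truncated HIV-1 LTR, ble, lacI and bom fragments, look like residual backbone sequence or annotation artefacts rather than functional parts. According to the record, the construct is used to express myc-tagged NDUFS2 in mammalian cells, and it was deposited with a study of a complex I inhibitor in cancer metabolism.
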