Features (pLannotate 1.2.2; 21 found; start..end, strand, type, name):
    166..545     +  enhancer       CMV enhancer: human cytomegalovirus immediate early enhancer
    546..749     +  promoter       CMV promoter: human cytomegalovirus (CMV) immediate early promoter
    745..778     +  LTR            5' LTR (truncated) (fragment): truncated 5' long terminal repeat (LTR) from HIV-1
    794..812     +  promoter       T7 promoter: promoter for bacteriophage T7 RNA polymerase
    836..2224    +  CDS            NDUFS2: NDUS2_HUMAN - Experimental evidence at protein level: Swiss-Prot protein existence level 1. Core subunit of the mitochondrial membrane respiratory chain NADH dehydrogenase (Complex I) which catalyzes electron transfer from NADH through the respiratory chain, using ubiquinone as an electron acceptor (PubMed:30922174, PubMed:22036843). Essential for the catalytic activity of complex I (PubMed:30922174, PubMed:22036843). Essential for the assembly of complex I (By similarity). Redox- sensitive, critical component of the oxygen-sensing pathway in the pulmonary vasculature which plays a key role in
   2351..2368    +  CDS            capTEV™ (fragment): composite tag for in vivo biotinylation, TEV protease cleavage, and 6xHis tagging
   2418..2642    +  polyA_signal   bGH poly(A) signal: bovine growth hormone polyadenylation signal
   2646..2667    +  promoter       SV40 promoter (fragment): SV40 enhancer and early promoter
   2688..3116    +  rep_origin     f1 ori (sequence partly withheld): f1 bacteriophage origin of replication; arrow indicates direction of (+) strand synthesis
   3130..3459    +  promoter       SV40 promoter: SV40 enhancer and early promoter
   3526..4317    +  CDS            neo: KKA2_KLEPN - Also known as kan, nptII. Experimental evidence at protein level: Swiss-Prot protein existence level 1. Resistance to kanamycin, neomycin, paromomycin, ribostamycin, butirosin and gentamicin B. From Klebsiella pneumoniae.
   4341..4499    +  CDS            ble (fragment): BLE_KLEPN - Experimental evidence at protein level: Swiss-Prot protein existence level 1. Binding protein with a strong affinity to the bleomycin family of antibiotics. Binds to CL990; an antimitotic-antibiotic compound. From Klebsiella pneumoniae.
   4494..4615    +  polyA_signal   SV40 poly(A) signal: SV40 polyadenylation signal
   4688..4704    -  protein_bind   lac operator: The lac repressor binds to the lac operator to inhibit transcription in E. coli. This inhibition can be relieved by adding lactose or isopropyl-β-D-thiogalactopyranoside (IPTG). lac repressor encoded by lacI
   4712..4742    -  promoter       lac promoter: promoter for the E. coli lac operon
   4757..4778    -  protein_bind   CAP binding site: CAP binding activates transcription in the presence of cAMP. E. coli catabolite activator protein
   4791..4883    -  CDS            lacI (fragment): lac repressor; lacI; The lac repressor binds to the lac operator to inhibit transcription in E. coli. This inhibition can be relieved by adding lactose or isopropyl-β-D-thiogalactopyranoside (IPTG).
   5066..5654    -  rep_origin     ori: high-copy-number ColE1/pMB1/pBR322/pUC origin of replication
   5825..6685    -  CDS            AmpR: β-lactamase; bla; confers resistance to ampicillin, carbenicillin, and related antibiotics
   6686..6790    -  promoter       AmpR promoter: bla
   6849..11      -  misc_feature   bom (fragment) (across the origin): basis of mobility region from pBR322
>Addgene plasmid #127486 | pcDNA3.1/NDUFS2/myc-His | addgene full sequence | sequence record 250218 | Addgene NGS Result
TAAGCCAGTATCTGCTCCCTGCTTGTGTGTTGGAGGTCGCTGAGTAGTGCGCGAGCAAAATTTAAGCTAC
AACAAGGCAAGGCTTGACCGACAATTGCATGAAGAATCTGCTTAGGGTTAGGCGTTTTGCGCTGCTTCGC
GATGTACGGGCCAGATATACGCGTTGACATTGATTATTGACTAGTTATTAATAGTAATCAATTACGGGGT
CATTAGTTCATAGCCCATATATGGAGTTCCGCGTTACATAACTTACGGTAAATGGCCCGCCTGGCTGACC
GCCCAACGACCCCCGCCCATTGACGTCAATAATGACGTATGTTCCCATAGTAACGCCAATAGGGACTTTC
CATTGACGTCAATGGGTGGAGTATTTACGGTAAACTGCCCACTTGGCAGTACATCAAGTGTATCATATGC
CAAGTACGCCCCCTATTGACGTCAATGACGGTAAATGGCCCGCCTGGCATTATGCCCAGTACATGACCTT
ATGGGACTTTCCTACTTGGCAGTACATCTACGTATTAGTCATCGCTATTACCATGGTGATGCGGTTTTGG
CAGTACATCAATGGGCGTGGATAGCGGTTTGACTCACGGGGATTTCCAAGTCTCCACCCCATTGACGTCA
ATGGGAGTTTGTTTTGGCACCAAAATCAACGGGACTTTCCAAAATGTCGTAACAACTCCGCCCCATTGAC
GCAAATGGGCGGTAGGCGTGTACGGTGGGAGGTCTATATAAGCAGAGCTCTCTGGCTAACTAGAGAACCC
ACTGCTTACTGGCTTATCGAAATTAATACGACTCACTATAGGGAGACCCAAGCTGGCTAGCTAAGATGGC
GGCGCTGAGGGCTTTGTGCGGCTTCCGGGGCGTCGCGGCCCAGGTGCTGCGGCCTGGGGCTGGAGTCCGA
TTGCCGATTCAGCCCAGCAGAGGTGTTCGGCAGTGGCAGCCAGATGTGGAATGGGCACAGCAGTTTGGGG
GAGCTGTTATGTACCCAAGCAAAGAAACAGCCCACTGGAAGCCTCCACCTTGGAATGATGTGGACCCTCC
AAAGGACACAATTGTGAAGAACATTACCCTGAACTTTGGGCCCCAACACCCAGCAGCGCATGGTGTCCTG
CGACTAGTGATGGAATTGAGTGGGGAGATGGTGCGGAAGTGTGATCCTCACATCGGGCTCCTGCACCGAG
GCACTGAGAAGCTCATTGAATACAAGACCTATCTTCAGGCCCTTCCATACTTTGACCGGCTAGACTATGT
GTCCATGATGTGTAACGAACAGGCCTATTCTCTAGCTGTGGAGAAGTTGCTAAACATCCGGCCTCCTCCT
CGGGCACAGTGGATCCGAGTGCTGTTTGGAGAAATCACACGTTTGTTGAACCACATCATGGCTGTGACCA
CACATGCCCTGGACCTTGGGGCCATGACCCCTTTCTTCTGGCTGTTTGAAGAAAGGGAGAAGATGTTTGA
GTTCTACGAGCGAGTGTCTGGAGCCCGAATGCATGCTGCTTATATCCGGCCAGGAGGAGTGCACCAGGAC
CTACCCCTTGGGCTTATGGATGACATTTATCAGTTTTCTAAGAACTTCTCTCTTCGGCTTGATGAGTTGG
AGGAGTTGCTGACCAACAATAGGATCTGGCGAAATCGGACAATTGACATTGGGGTTGTAACAGCAGAAGA
AGCACTTAACTATGGTTTTAGTGGAGTGATGCTTCGGGGCTCAGGCATCCAGTGGGACCTGCGGAAGACC
CAGCCCTATGATGTTTACGACCAGGTTGAGTTTGATGTTCCTGTTGGTTCTCGAGGGGACTGCTATGATA
GGTACCTGTGCCGGGTGGAGGAGATGCGCCAGTCCCTGAGAATTATCGCACAGTGTCTAAACAAGATGCC
TCCTGGGGAGATCAAGGTTGATGATGCCAAAGTGTCTCCACCTAAGCGAGCAGAGATGAAGACTTCCATG
GAGTCACTGATTCATCACTTTAAGTTGTATACTGAGGGCTACCAAGTTCCTCCAGGAGCCACATATACTG
CCATTGAGGCTCCCAAGGGAGAGTTTGGGGTGTACCTGGTGTCTGATGGCAGCAGCCGCCCTTATCGATG
CAAGATCAAGGCTCCTGGTTTTGCCCATCTGGCTGGTTTGGACAAGATGTCTAAGGGACACATGTTGGCA
GATGTCGTTGCCATCATAGGTACCCAAGATATTGTATTTGGAGAAGTAGATCGGGCGGCCGCCACTGTGC
TGGATATCTGCAGAATTCCACCACACTGGACTAGTGGATCCGAGCTCGGTACCAAGCTTGGGCCCGAACA
AAAACTCATCTCAGAAGAGGATCTGAATAGCGCCGTCGACCATCATCATCATCATCATTGAGTTTAAACG
GTCTCCAGCTTAAGTTTAAACCGCTGATCAGCCTCGACTGTGCCTTCTAGTTGCCAGCCATCTGTTGTTT
GCCCCTCCCCCGTGCCTTCCTTGACCCTGGAAGGTGCCACTCCCACTGTCCTTTCCTAATAAAATGAGGA
AATTGCATCGCATTGTCTGAGTAGGTGTCATTCTATTCTGGGGGGTGGGGTGGGGCAGGACAGCAAGGGG
GAGGATTGGGAAGACAATAGCAGGCATGCTGGGGATGCGGTGGGCTCTATGGCTTCTGAGGCGGAAAGAA
CCAGCTGGGGCTCTAGGGGGTATCCCC
[124 nt withheld, positions 2688-2811]
C
[91 nt withheld, positions 2813-2903]
A
[49 nt withheld, positions 2905-2953]
CCTTTGACGTTGGAGTCCACGTTCTTT
[37 nt withheld, positions 2981-3017]
ACCCTATCTCGGTCTATTCTTTTGATTTATAAGGGATTTTGCCGATTTCGGCCTATTGGTTAAAAAATGA
GCTGATTTAACAAAAATTTAACGCGAATTAATTCTGTGGAATGTGTGTCAGTTAGGGTGTGGAAAGTCCC
CAGGCTCCCCAGCAGGCAGAAGTATGCAAAGCATGCATCTCAATTAGTCAGCAACCAGGTGTGGAAAGTC
CCCAGGCTCCCCAGCAGGCAGAAGTATGCAAAGCATGCATCTCAATTAGTCAGCAACCATAGTCCCGCCC
CTAACTCCGCCCATCCCGCCCCTAACTCCGCCCAGTTCCGCCCATTCTCCGCCCCATGGCTGACTAATTT
TTTTTATTTATGCAGAGGCCGAGGCCGCCTCTGCCTCTGAGCTATTCCAGAAGTAGTGAGGAGGCTTTTT
TGGAGGCCTAGGCTTTTGCAAAAAGCTCCCGGGAGCTTGTATATCCATTTTCGGATCTGATCAAGAGACA
GGATGAGGATCGTTTCGCATGATTGAACAAGATGGATTGCACGCAGGTTCTCCGGCCGCTTGGGTGGAGA
GGCTATTCGGCTATGACTGGGCACAACAGACAATCGGCTGCTCTGATGCCGCCGTGTTCCGGCTGTCAGC
GCAGGGGCGCCCGGTTCTTTTTGTCAAGACCGACCTGTCCGGTGCCCTGAATGAACTGCAGGACGAGGCA
GCGCGGCTATCGTGGCTGGCCACGACGGGCGTTCCTTGCGCAGCTGTGCTCGACGTTGTCACTGAAGCGG
GAAGGGACTGGCTGCTATTGGGCGAAGTGCCGGGGCAGGATCTCCTGTCATCTCACCTTGCTCCTGCCGA
GAAAGTATCCATCATGGCTGATGCAATGCGGCGGCTGCATACGCTTGATCCGGCTACCTGCCCATTCGAC
CACCAAGCGAAACATCGCATCGAGCGAGCACGTACTCGGATGGAAGCCGGTCTTGTCGATCAGGATGATC
TGGACGAAGAGCATCAGGGGCTCGCGCCAGCCGAACTGTTCGCCAGGCTCAAGGCGCGCATGCCCGACGG
CGAGGATCTCGTCGTGACCCATGGCGATGCCTGCTTGCCGAATATCATGGTGGAAAATGGCCGCTTTTCT
GGATTCATCGACTGTGGCCGGCTGGGTGTGGCGGACCGCTATCAGGACATAGCGTTGGCTACCCGTGATA
TTGCTGAAGAGCTTGGCGGCGAATGGGCTGACCGCTTCCTCGTGCTTTACGGTATCGCCGCTCCCGATTC
GCAGCGCATCGCCTTCTATCGCCTTCTTGACGAGTTCTTCTGAGCGGGACTCTGGGGTTCGAAATGACCG
ACCAAGCGACGCCCAACCTGCCATCACGAGATTTCGATTCCACCGCCGCCTTCTATGAAAGGTTGGGCTT
CGGAATCGTTTTCCGGGACGCCGGCTGGATGATCCTCCAGCGCGGGGATCTCATGCTGGAGTTCTTCGCC
CACCCCAACTTGTTTATTGCAGCTTATAATGGTTACAAATAAAGCAATAGCATCACAAATTTCACAAATA
AAGCATTTTTTTCACTGCATTCTAGTTGTGGTTTGTCCAAACTCATCAATGTATCTTATCATGTCTGTAT
ACCGTCGACCTCTAGCTAGAGCTTGGCGTAATCATGGTCATAGCTGTTTCCTGTGTGAAATTGTTATCCG
CTCACAATTCCACACAACATACGAGCCGGAAGCATAAAGTGTAAAGCCTGGGGTGCCTAATGAGTGAGCT
AACTCACATTAATTGCGTTGCGCTCACTGCCCGCTTTCCAGTCGGGAAACCTGTCGTGCCAGCTGCATTA
ATGAATCGGCCAACGCGCGGGGAGAGGCGGTTTGCGTATTGGGCGCTCTTCCGCTTCCTCGCTCACTGAC
TCGCTGCGCTCGGTCGTTCGGCTGCGGCGAGCGGTATCAGCTCACTCAAAGGCGGTAATACGGTTATCCA
CAGAATCAGGGGATAACGCAGGAAAGAACATGTGAGCAAAAGGCCAGCAAAAGGCCAGGAACCGTAAAAA
GGCCGCGTTGCTGGCGTTTTTCCATAGGCTCCGCCCCCCTGACGAGCATCACAAAAATCGACGCTCAAGT
CAGAGGTGGCGAAACCCGACAGGACTATAAAGATACCAGGCGTTTCCCCCTGGAAGCTCCCTCGTGCGCT
CTCCTGTTCCGACCCTGCCGCTTACCGGATACCTGTCCGCCTTTCTCCCTTCGGGAAGCGTGGCGCTTTC
TCATAGCTCACGCTGTAGGTATCTCAGTTCGGTGTAGGTCGTTCGCTCCAAGCTGGGCTGTGTGCACGAA
CCCCCCGTTCAGCCCGACCGCTGCGCCTTATCCGGTAACTATCGTCTTGAGTCCAACCCGGTAAGACACG
ACTTATCGCCACTGGCAGCAGCCACTGGTAACAGGATTAGCAGAGCGAGGTATGTAGGCGGTGCTACAGA
GTTCTTGAAGTGGTGGCCTAACTACGGCTACACTAGAAGAACAGTATTTGGTATCTGCGCTCTGCTGAAG
CCAGTTACCTTCGGAAAAAGAGTTGGTAGCTCTTGATCCGGCAAACAAACCACCGCTGGTAGCGGTGGTT
TTTTTGTTTGCAAGCAGCAGATTACGCGCAGAAAAAAAGGATCTCAAGAAGATCCTTTGATCTTTTCTAC
GGGGTCTGACGCTCAGTGGAACGAAAACTCACGTTAAGGGATTTTGGTCATGAGATTATCAAAAAGGATC
TTCACCTAGATCCTTTTAAATTAAAAATGAAGTTTTAAATCAATCTAAAGTATATATGAGTAAACTTGGT
CTGACAGTTACCAATGCTTAATCAGTGAGGCACCTATCTCAGCGATCTGTCTATTTCGTTCATCCATAGT
TGCCTGACTCCCCGTCGTGTAGATAACTACGATACGGGAGGGCTTACCATCTGGCCCCAGTGCTGCAATG
ATACCGCGAGACCCACGCTCACCGGCTCCAGATTTATCAGCAATAAACCAGCCAGCCGGAAGGGCCGAGC
GCAGAAGTGGTCCTGCAACTTTATCCGCCTCCATCCAGTCTATTAATTGTTGCCGGGAAGCTAGAGTAAG
TAGTTCGCCAGTTAATAGTTTGCGCAACGTTGTTGCCATTGCTACAGGCATCGTGGTGTCACGCTCGTCG
TTTGGTATGGCTTCATTCAGCTCCGGTTCCCAACGATCAAGGCGAGTTACATGATCCCCCATGTTGTGCA
AAAAAGCGGTTAGCTCCTTCGGTCCTCCGATCGTTGTCAGAAGTAAGTTGGCCGCAGTGTTATCACTCAT
GGTTATGGCAGCACTGCATAATTCTCTTACTGTCATGCCATCCGTAAGATGCTTTTCTGTGACTGGTGAG
TACTCAACCAAGTCATTCTGAGAATAGTGTATGCGGCGACCGAGTTGCTCTTGCCCGGCGTCAATACGGG
ATAATACCGCGCCACATAGCAGAACTTTAAAAGTGCTCATCATTGGAAAACGTTCTTCGGGGCGAAAACT
CTCAAGGATCTTACCGCTGTTGAGATCCAGTTCGATGTAACCCACTCGTGCACCCAACTGATCTTCAGCA
TCTTTTACTTTCACCAGCGTTTCTGGGTGAGCAAAAACAGGAAGGCAAAATGCCGCAAAAAAGGGAATAA
GGGCGACACGGAAATGTTGAATACTCATACTCTTCCTTTTTCAATATTATTGAAGCATTTATCAGGGTTA
TTGTCTCATGAGCGGATACATATTTGAATGTATTTAGAAAAATAAACAAATAGGGGTTCCGCGCACATTT
CCCCGAAAAGTGCCACCTGACGTCGACGGATCGGGAGATCTCCCGATCCCCTATGGTGCACTCTCAGTAC
AATCTGCTCTGATGCCGCATAGT
